Addgene plasmid #35071: BRCA1-(540-758)
Depositing lab: Cheryl Arrowsmith. Depositing organization: University Health Network. Publication: Characterization of segments from the central region of BRCA1: an intrinsically disordered scaffold for multiple protein-protein and protein-DNA interactions?. Mark WY, Liao JC, Lu Y, Ayed A, Laister R, Szymczyna B, Chakrabartty A, Arrowsmith CH. J Mol Biol. 2005 Jan 14;345(2):275-87. 10.1016/j.jmb.2004.10.045 PubMed 15571721.
Backbone
  Vector backbone: pET15b
  Backbone manufacturer: Novagen
  Backbone size w/o insert (bp): 5700
  Vector type: Bacterial Expression
Growth in bacteria
  Bacterial resistance: Ampicillin, 100 μg/mL
  Growth temperature: 37°C
  Growth strain: DH5alpha
  Copy number: High Copy
Gene/Insert
  Gene/Insert name: BRCA1
  Species: H. sapiens (human)
  Insert size (bp): 369
  Mutation: Contains aa 540-758
  Entrez Gene: BRCA1 (a.k.a. BRCAI, BRCC1, BROVCA1, FANCS, IRIS, PNCA4, PPP1R53, PSCP, RNF53)
  Promoter: T7
  Tag / fusion protein: His (N terminal on backbone)
  Cloning method: Restriction Enzyme; 5′ cloning site NdeI (not destroyed); 3′ cloning site BamHI (not destroyed)
  Sequencing primers: 5′ T7; 3′ T7-term
Terms and licenses: Academic/Nonprofit Terms; Industry Terms: Not Available to Industry
Depositor comments: Protein expression in BL21DE3-Gold. Induce culture at OD600=0.8 with 0.5mM IPTG, 37oC for 3 hours.
How to cite: BRCA1-(540-758) was a gift from Cheryl Arrowsmith (Addgene plasmid # 35071 ; http://n2t.net/addgene:35071 ; RRID:Addgene_35071)
