[The description below was written by a language model from this plasmid's Addgene catalogue record.]
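Description:
BRCA1-(540-758) is a bacterial expression plasmid built on the Novagen pET15b backbone (about 5.7 kb without insert) and carrying a fragment of human BRCA1 corresponding to amino acids 540–758, part of the protein's central region. The fragment was cloned between the NdeI and BamHI sites, both of which remain intact, which places it in frame with the N-terminal His tag supplied by the backbone. Transcription is driven by the T7 promoter, so expression requires a host that supplies T7 RNA polymerase. The depositor notes IPTG-induced expression in a BL21(DE3)-derived strain, while a standard cloning strain such as DH5alpha is used for routine propagation. The plasmid is selected with ampicillin and is listed as high copy. No feature table accompanies the record, so other backbone elements are not individually documented here.

One inconsistency is worth noting. The recorded insert size is 369 bp, whereas a segment spanning residues 540–758 (219 amino acids) would be expected to need roughly 660 bp of coding sequence. The record does not resolve this, so the insert boundaries are best confirmed by sequencing with the listed T7 promoter and T7 terminator primers.

The construct is intended for producing a His-tagged recombinant BRCA1 segment in E. coli, with the tag allowing purification by immobilised metal affinity chromatography. According to the associated publication title, such fragments were used to characterise the central region of BRCA1 as an intrinsically disordered scaffold for multiple protein–protein and protein–DNA interactions. This makes the plasmid suited to biophysical, structural and binding studies of that portion of the protein.
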