>Addgene plasmid #35071 | BRCA1-(540-758) | addgene partial sequence | sequence record 45077 | T7-term
AGCAGCCGGATCCTTACCACACCCTTTCTCCACTTAACATGAGATCTTTGGGGTCTTCAGCATTATTAGA
CACTTTAACTGTTTCTAGTTTCTCTTCTTTTTCTTCTCTTGGAAGGCTAGGATTGACAAATTCTTTAAGT
TCACTGGTATTTGAACACTTAGTAAAAGAACCAGGTGCATTTGTTAACTTCAGCTCTGGGAAAGTATCGC
TGTCATGTCTTTTACTTGTCTGTTCATTTGGCTTGTTACTCTTCTTGGCTCCAGTTGCAGGTTCTTTACC
TTCCATGAGTTGTAGGTTTCTGCTGTGCCTGACTGGCATTTGGTTGTACTTTTTTTTCTTTATCTCTTCA
CTGCTAGAACAACTATCAATTTGCAATTCAGTACAATTAGGTGGGCTTAGATTTCTACTGACTACTAGTT
CAAGCGCATGAATATGCCTGGTAGAAGACTTCCTCCTCAGCCTATTCTTTTTAGGTGCTTTTGAATTGTG
GATATTTAATTCGAGTTCCATATTGCTTATACTGCTGCTTATAGGTTCAGCTTTCGTTTTGAAAGCAGAT
TCTTTTTCGAGTGATTCTATTGGGTTAGGATTTTTCTCATTCTGAATAGAATCACCTTTTGTTTTATTCT
CATGACCACTATTAGTAATATTCATCACTTGACCATTCTGCTCCATATGGCTGCCGCGCGGCACCAGGCC
GCTGCTGTGATGATGATGATGATGGCTGCTGCCCATGGTATATCTCCTTCTTAAAGTTAAACAAAATTAT
TTCTAGAGGGG
